>Addgene plasmid #21320 | PL-SIN-EF1α-EGFP | addgene full sequence | sequence record 242310 | Addgene NGS Result
TCGCGCGTTTCGGTGATGACGGTGAAAACCTCTGACACATGCAGCTCCCGGAGACGGTCACAGCTTGTCT
GTAAGCGGATGCCGGGAGCAGACAAGCCCGTCAGGGCGCGTCAGCGGGTGTTGGCGGGTGTCGGGGCTGG
CTTAACTATGCGGCATCAGAGCAGATTGTACTGAGAGTGCACCATATGCGGTGTGAAATACCGCACAGAT
GCGTAAGGAGAAAATACCGCATCAGGCGCCATTCGCCATTCAGGCTGCGCAACTGTTGGGAAGGGCGATC
GGTGCGGGCCTCTTCGCTATTACGCCAGCTGGCGAAAGGGGGATGTGCTGCAAGGCGATTAAGTTGGGTA
ACGCCAGGGTTTTCCCAGTCACGACGTTGTAAAACGACGGCCAGTGAATTGCGGCCGCTGGAAGGGCTAA
TTTGGTCCCAAAAAAGACAAGAGATCCTTGATCTGTGGATCTACCACACACAAGGCTACTTCCCTGATTG
GCAGAACTACACACCAGGGCCAGGGATCAGATATCCACTGACCTTTGGATGGTGCTTCAAGTTAGTACCA
GTTGAACCAGAGCAAGTAGAAGAGGCCAATGAAGGAGAGAACAACAGCTTGTTACACCCTATGAGCCAGC
ATGGGATGGAGGACCCGGAGGGAGAAGTATTAGTGTGGAAGTTTGACAGCCTCCTAGCATTTCGTCACAT
GGCCCGAGAGCTGCATCCGGAGTACTACAAAGACTGCTGACATCGAGCTTTCTACAAGGGACTTTCCGCT
GGGGACTTTCCAGGGAGGTGTGGCCTGGGCGGGACTGGGGAGTGGCGAGCCCTCAGATGCTACATATAAG
CAGCTGCTTTTTGCCTGTACTGGGTCTCTCTGGTTAGACCAGATCTGAGCCTGGGAGCTCTCTGGCTAAC
TAGGGAACCCACTGCTTAAGCCTCAATAAAGCTTGCCTTGAGTGCTCAAAGTAGTGTGTGCCCGTCTGTT
GTGTGACTCTGGTAACTAGAGATCCCTCAGACCCTTTTAGTCAGTGTGGAAAATCTCTAGCAGTGGCGCC
CGAACAGGGACTTGAAAGCGAAAGTAAAGCCAGAGGAGATCTCTCGACGCAGGACTCGGCTTGCTGAAGC
GCGCACGGCAAGAGGCGAGGGGCGGCGACTGGTGAGTACGCCAAAAATTTTGACTAGCGGAGGCTAGAAG
GAGAGAGATGGGTGCGAGAGCGTCGGTATTAAGCGGGGGAGAATTAGATAAATGGGAAAAAATTCGGTTA
AGGCCAGGGGGAAAGAAACAATATAAACTAAAACATATAGTATGGGCAAGCAGGGAGCTAGAACGATTCG
CAGTTAATCCTGGCCTTTTAGAGACATCAGAAGGCTGTAGACAAATACTGGGACAGCTACAACCATCCCT
TCAGACAGGATCAGAAGAACTTAGATCATTATATAATACAATAGCAGTCCTCTATTGTGTGCATCAAAGG
ATAGATGTAAAAGACACCAAGGAAGCCTTAGATAAGATAGAGGAAGAGCAAAACAAAAGTAAGAAAAAGG
CACAGCAAGCAGCAGCTGACACAGGAAACAACAGCCAGGTCAGCCAAAATTACCCTATAGTGCAGAACCT
CCAGGGGCAAATGGTACATCAGGCCATATCACCTAGAACTTTAAATTAAGACAGCAGTACAAATGGCAGT
ATTCATCCACAATTTTAAAAGAAAAGGGGGGATTGGGGGGTACAGTGCAGGGGAAAGAATAGTAGACATA
ATAGCAACAGACATACAAACTAAAGAATTACAAAAACAAATTACAAAAATTCAAAATTTTCGGGTTTATT
ACAGGGACAGCAGAGATCCAGTTTGGAAAGGACCAGCAAAGCTCCTCTGGAAAGGTGAAGGGGCAGTAGT
AATACAAGATAATAGTGACATAAAAGTAGTGCCAAGAAGAAAAGCAAAGATCATCAGGGATTATGGAAAA
CAGATGGCAGGTGATGATTGTGTGGCAAGTAGACAGGATGAGGATTAACACATGGAAAAGATTAGTAAAA
CACCATAGCTCTAGAGCGATCCCGATCTTCAGACCTGGAGGAGGAGATATGAGGGACAATTGGAGAAGTG
AATTATATAAATATAAAGTAGTAAAAATTGAACCATTAGGAGTAGCACCCACCAAGGCAAAGAGAAGAGT
GGTGCAGAGAGAAAAAAGAGCAGTGGGAATAGGAGCTTTGTTCCTTGGGTTCTTGGGAGCAGCAGGAAGC
ACTATGGGCGCAGCGTCAATGACGCTGACGGTACAGGCCAGACAATTATTGTCTGGTATAGTGCAGCAGC
AGAACAATTTGCTGAGGGCTATTGAGGCGCAACAGCATCTGTTGCAACTCACAGTCTGGGGCATCAAGCA
GCTCCAGGCAAGAATCCTGGCTGTGGAAAGATACCTAAAGGATCAACAGCTCCTGGGGATTTGGGGTTGC
TCTGGAAAACTCATTTGCACCACTGCTGTGCCTTGGAATGCTAGTTGGAGTAATAAATCTCTGGAACAGA
TTTGGAATCACACGACCTGGATGGAGTGGGACAGAGAAATTAACAATTACACAAGCTTGGTAGGTTTAAG
AATAGTTTTTGCTGTACTTTCTATAGTGAATAGAGTTAGGCAGGGATATTCACCATTATCGTTTCAGACC
CACCTCCCAACCCCGAGGGGACCCGACAGGCCCGAAGGAATAGAAGAAGAAGGTGGAGAGAGAGACAGAG
ACAGATCCATTCGATTAGTGAACGGATCCCGAACAAGCTTTGCAAAGATGGATAAAGTTTTAAACAGAGA
GGAATCTTTGCAGCTAATGGACCTTCTAGGTCTTGAAAGGAGTGGGAATTGGCTCCGGTGCCCGTCAGTG
GGCAGAGCGCACATCGCCCACAGTCCCCGAGAAGTTGGGGGGAGGGGTCGGCAATTGAACCGGTGCCTAG
AGAAGGTGGCGCGGGGTAAACTGGGAAAGTGATGTCGTGTACTGGCTCCGCCTTTTTCCCGAGGGTGGGG
GAGAACCGTATATAAGTGCAGTAGTCGCCGTGAACGTTCTTTTTCGCAACGGGTTTGCCGCCAGAACACA
GGTAAGTGCCGTGTGTGGTTCCCGCGGGCCTGGCCTCTTTACGGGTTATGGCCCTTGCGTGCCTTGAATT
ACTTCCACCTGGCTGCAGTACGTGATTCTTGATCCCGAGCTTCGGGTTGGAAGTGGGTGGGAGAGTTCGA
GGCCTTGCGCTTAAGGAGCCCCTTCGCCTCGTGCTTGAGTTGAGGCCTGGCCTGGGCGCTGGGGCCGCCG
CGTGCGAATCTGGTGGCACCTTCGCGCCTGTCTCGCTGCTTTCGATAAGTCTCTAGCCATTTAAAATTTT
TGATGACCTGCTGCGACGCTTTTTTTCTGGCAAGATAGTCTTGTAAATGCGGGCCAAGATCTGCACACTG
GTATTTCGGTTTTTGGGGCCGCGGGCGGCGACGGGGCCCGTGCGTCCCAGCGCACATGTTCGGCGAGGCG
GGGCCTGCGAGCGCGGCCACCGAGAATCGGACGGGGGTAGTCTCAAGCTGGCCGGCCTGCTCTGGTGCCT
GGCCTCGCGCCGCCGTGTATCGCCCCGCCCTGGGCGGCAAGGCTGGCCCGGTCGGCACCAGTTGCGTGAG
CGGAAAGATGGCCGCTTCCCGGCCCTGCTGCAGGGAGCTCAAAATGGAGGACGCGGCGCTCGGGAGAGCG
GGCGGGTGAGTCACCCACACAAAGGAAAAGGGCCTTTCCGTCCTCAGCCGTCGCTTCATGTGACTCCACG
GAGTACCGGGCGCCGTCCAGGCACCTCGATTAGTTCTCGAGCTTTTGGAGTACGTCGTCTTTAGGTTGGG
GGGAGGGGTTTTATGCGATGGAGTTTCCCCACACTGAGTGGGTGGAGACTGAAGTTAGGCCAGCTTGGCA
CTTGATGTAATTCTCCTTGGAATTTGCCCTTTTTGAGTTTGGATCTTGGTTCATTCTCAAGCCTCAGACA
GTGGTTCAAAGTTTTTTTCTTCCATTTCAGGTGTCGTGAGGAATTAGCCATGGTGAGCAAGGGCGAGGAG
CTGTTCACCGGGGTGGTGCCCATCCTGGTCGAGCTGGACGGCGACGTAAACGGCCACAAGTTCAGCGTGT
CCGGCGAGGGCGAGGGCGATGCCACCTACGGCAAGCTGACCCTGAAGTTCATCTGCACCACCGGCAAGCT
GCCCGTGCCCTGGCCCACCCTCGTGACCACCCTGACCTACGGCGTGCAGTGCTTCAGCCGCTACCCCGAC
CACATGAAGCAGCACGACTTCTTCAAGTCCGCCATGCCCGAAGGCTACGTCCAGGAGCGCACCATCTTCT
TCAAGGACGACGGCAACTACAAGACCCGCGCCGAGGTGAAGTTCGAGGGCGACACCCTGGTGAACCGCAT
CGAGCTGAAGGGCATCGACTTCAAGGAGGACGGCAACATCCTGGGGCACAAGCTGGAGTACAACTACAAC
AGCCACAACGTCTATATCATGGCCGACAAGCAGAAGAACGGCATCAAGGTGAACTTCAAGATCCGCCACA
ACATCGAGGACGGCAGCGTGCAGCTCGCCGACCACTACCAGCAGAACACCCCCATCGGCGACGGCCCCGT
GCTGCTGCCCGACAACCACTACCTGAGCACCCAGTCCGCCCTGAGCAAAGACCCCAACGAGAAGCGCGAT
CACATGGTCCTGCTGGAGTTCGTGACCGCCGCCGGGATCACTCTCGGCATGGACGAGCTGTACAAGTAAA
GCGGCCAACTCGACGTTATTCCCTTCGCGAAGGCCTATCGATTTCGAACCCGGGGTACCTTTAAGACCAA
TGACTTACAAGGCAGCTGTAGATCTTAGCCACTTTTTAAAAGAAAAGGGGGGACTGGAAGGGCTAATTCA
CTCCCAAAGAAGACAAGATCTGCTTTTTGCCTGTACTGGGTCTCTCTGGTTAGACCAGATCTGAGCCTGG
GAGCTCTCTGGCTAACTAGGGAACCCACTGCTTAAGCCTCAATAAAGCTTGCCTTGAGTGCTTCAAGTAG
TGTGTGCCCGTCTGTTGTGTGACTCTGGTAACTAGAGATCCCTCAGACCCTTTTAGTCAGTGTGGAAAAT
CTCTAGCAGAATTCTAGCGATTCTAGCTTGGCGTAATCATGGTCATAGCTGTTTCCTGTGTGAAATTGTT
ATCCGCTCACAATTCCACACAACATACGAGCCGGAAGCATAAAGTGTAAAGCCTGGGGTGCCTAATGAGT
GAGCTAACTCACATTAATTGCGTTGCGCTCACTGCCCGCTTTCCAGTCGGGAAACCTGTCGTGCCAGCTG
CATTAATGAATCGGCCAACGCGCGGGGAGAGGCGGTTTGCGTATTGGGCGCTCTTCCGCTTCCTCGCTCA
CTGACTCGCTGCGCTCGGTCGTTCGGCTGCGGCGAGCGGTATCAGCTCACTCAAAGGCGGTAATACGGTT
ATCCACAGAATCAGGGGATAACGCAGGAAAGAACATGTGAGCAAAAGGCCAGCAAAAGGCCAGGAACCGT
AAAAAGGCCGCGTTGCTGGCGTTTTTCCATAGGCTCCGCCCCCCTGACGAGCATCACAAAAATCGACGCT
CAAGTCAGAGGTGGCGAAACCCGACAGGACTATAAAGATACCAGGCGTTTCCCCCTGGAAGCTCCCTCGT
GCGCTCTCCTGTTCCGACCCTGCCGCTTACCGGATACCTGTCCGCCTTTCTCCCTTCGGGAAGCGTGGCG
CTTTCTCATAGCTCACGCTGTAGGTATCTCAGTTCGGTGTAGGTCGTTCGCTCCAAGCTGGGCTGTGTGC
ACGAACCCCCCGTTCAGCCCGACCGCTGCGCCTTATCCGGTAACTATCGTCTTGAGTCCAACCCGGTAAG
ACACGACTTATCGCCACTGGCAGCAGCCACTGGTAACAGGATTAGCAGAGCGAGGTATGTAGGCGGTGCT
ACAGAGTTCTTGAAGTGGTGGCCTAACTACGGCTACACTAGAAGAACAGTATTTGGTATCTGCGCTCTGC
TGAAGCCAGTTACCTTCGGAAAAAGAGTTGGTAGCTCTTGATCCGGCAAACAAACCACCGCTGGTAGCGG
TGGTTTTTTTGTTTGCAAGCAGCAGATTACGCGCAGAAAAAAAGGATCTCAAGAAGATCCTTTGATCTTT
TCTACGGGGTCTGACGCTCAGTGGAACGAAAACTCACGTTAAGGGATTTTGGTCATGAGATTATCAAAAA
GGATCTTCACCTAGATCCTTTTAAATTAAAAATGAAGTTTTAAATCAATCTAAAGTATATATGAGTAAAC
TTGGTCTGACAGTTACCAATGCTTAATCAGTGAGGCACCTATCTCAGCGATCTGTCTATTTCGTTCATCC
ATAGTTGCCTGACTCCCCGTCGTGTAGATAACTACGATACGGGAGGGCTTACCATCTGGCCCCAGTGCTG
CAATGATACCGCGAGACCCACGCTCACCGGCTCCAGATTTATCAGCAATAAACCAGCCAGCCGGAAGGGC
CGAGCGCAGAAGTGGTCCTGCAACTTTATCCGCCTCCATCCAGTCTATTAATTGTTGCCGGGAAGCTAGA
GTAAGTAGTTCGCCAGTTAATAGTTTGCGCAACGTTGTTGCCATTGCTACAGGCATCGTGGTGTCACGCT
CGTCGTTTGGTATGGCTTCATTCAGCTCCGGTTCCCAACGATCAAGGCGAGTTACATGATCCCCCATGTT
GTGCAAAAAAGCGGTTAGCTCCTTCGGTCCTCCGATCGTTGTCAGAAGTAAGTTGGCCGCAGTGTTATCA
CTCATGGTTATGGCAGCACTGCATAATTCTCTTACTGTCATGCCATCCGTAAGATGCTTTTCTGTGACTG
GTGAGTACTCAACCAAGTCATTCTGAGAATAGTGTATGCGGCGACCGAGTTGCTCTTGCCCGGCGTCAAT
ACGGGATAATACCGCGCCACATAGCAGAACTTTAAAAGTGCTCATCATTGGAAAACGTTCTTCGGGGCGA
AAACTCTCAAGGATCTTACCGCTGTTGAGATCCAGTTCGATGTAACCCACTCGTGCACCCAACTGATCTT
CAGCATCTTTTACTTTCACCAGCGTTTCTGGGTGAGCAAAAACAGGAAGGCAAAATGCCGCAAAAAAGGG
AATAAGGGCGACACGGAAATGTTGAATACTCATACTCTTCCTTTTTCAATATTATTGAAGCATTTATCAG
GGTTATTGTCTCATGAGCGGATACATATTTGAATGTATTTAGAAAAATAAACAAATAGGGGTTCCGCGCA
CATTTCCCCGAAAAGTGCCACCTGGGACTAGCTTTTTGCAAAAGCCTAGGCCTCCAAAAAAGCCTCCTCA
CTACTTCTGGAATAGCTCAGAGGCCGAGGCGGCCTCGGCCTCTGCATAAATAAAAAAAATTAGTCAGCCA
TGGGGCGGAGAATGGGCGGAACTGGGCGGAGTTAGGGGCGGGATGGGCGGAGTTAGGGGCGGGACTATGG
TTGCTGACTAATTGAGATGAGCTTGCATGCCGACATTGATTATTGACTAGTCCCTAAGAAACCATTCTTA
TCATGACATTAACCTATAAAAATAGGCGTATCACGAGGCCCTTTCGTC
Features (pLannotate 1.2.2; 26 found; start..end, strand, type, name):
    137..236     +  misc_feature   bom (fragment): basis of mobility region from pBR322
    242..399     -  CDS            lacZα (fragment): LacZα fragment of β-galactosidase; lacZ fragment
    408..737     +  CDS            nef (fragment): NEF_HV1A2 - Experimental evidence at protein level: Swiss-Prot protein existence level 1. Extracellular Nef protein targets CD4(+) T-lymphocytes for apoptosis by interacting with CXCR4 surface receptors. From Human immunodeficiency virus type 1 group M subtype B (isolate ARV2/SF2) (HIV-1).
    785..1042    +  LTR            5' LTR (truncated): truncated 5' long terminal repeat (LTR) from HIV-1
   1090..1214    +  misc_feature   HIV-1 Ψ: packaging signal of human immunodeficiency virus type 1
   1198..1656    +  CDS            HIV-1 gag (fragment): gag protein from human immunodeficiency virus 1; gag
   1693..1810    +  misc_feature   cPPT/CTS: central polypurine tract and central termination sequence of HIV-1
   1953..2036    +  CDS            vif (fragment): VIF_HV1N5 - Experimental evidence at protein level: Swiss-Prot protein existence level 1. Counteracts the innate antiviral activity of host APOBEC3F and APOBEC3G. Forms a complex with host APOBEC3F and APOBEC3G thus preventing the entry of these lethally hypermutating enzymes into progeny virions. Recruits an active E3 ubiquitin ligase complex composed of elongin BC, CUL5, and RBX2 to induce polyubiquitination of APOBEC3G and APOBEC3F. In turn, they are directed to the 26S proteasome for degradation. Vif interaction with APOBEC3G also blocks its cytidine deaminase activity in a proteasome-inde
   2201..2434    +  misc_feature   RRE: The Rev response element (RRE) of HIV-1 allows for Rev-dependent mRNA export from the nucleus to the cytoplasm.
   2658..2759    +  CDS            Rev (fragment): human immunodeficiency virus 1 (HIV-1) Rev protein; rev; enhances nuclear export of unspliced and incompletely spliced viral mRNAs
   2778..2844    +  CDS            small t antigen (fragment): SV40 (simian virus 40) small t antigen
   2851..4029    +  promoter       EF-1α promoter: strong constitutive promoter for human elongation factor EF-1α
   4040..4759    +  CDS            EGFP: the original enhanced GFP (Yang et al., 1996) mammalian codon-optimized
   4779..4952    +  CDS            nef (fragment): NEF_HV1A2 - Experimental evidence at protein level: Swiss-Prot protein existence level 1. Extracellular Nef protein targets CD4(+) T-lymphocytes for apoptosis by interacting with CXCR4 surface receptors. From Human immunodeficiency virus type 1 group M subtype B (isolate ARV2/SF2) (HIV-1).
   4938..5118    +  LTR            5' LTR (truncated): truncated 5' long terminal repeat (LTR) from HIV-1
   5176..5192    -  protein_bind   lac operator: The lac repressor binds to the lac operator to inhibit transcription in E. coli. This inhibition can be relieved by adding lactose or isopropyl-β-D-thiogalactopyranoside (IPTG). lac repressor encoded by lacI
   5200..5230    -  promoter       lac promoter: promoter for the E. coli lac operon
   5245..5266    -  protein_bind   CAP binding site: CAP binding activates transcription in the presence of cAMP. E. coli catabolite activator protein
   5279..5371    -  CDS            lacI (fragment): lac repressor; lacI; The lac repressor binds to the lac operator to inhibit transcription in E. coli. This inhibition can be relieved by adding lactose or isopropyl-β-D-thiogalactopyranoside (IPTG).
   5554..6142    -  rep_origin     ori: high-copy-number ColE1/pMB1/pBR322/pUC origin of replication
   6313..7173    -  CDS            AmpR: β-lactamase; bla; confers resistance to ampicillin, carbenicillin, and related antibiotics
   7174..7278    -  promoter       AmpR promoter: bla
   7329..7464    -  rep_origin     SV40 ori: SV40 origin of replication
   7488..7509    -  promoter       SV40 promoter (fragment): SV40 enhancer and early promoter
   7522..7541    +  enhancer       CMV enhancer (fragment): human cytomegalovirus immediate early enhancer
   7608..35      +  CDS            rop (fragment) (across the origin): Rop protein, which maintains plasmids at low copy number; rop
