[The description below was written by a language model from this plasmid's Addgene catalogue record and pLannotate feature annotations shown in this document.]
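Description:
PL-SIN-EF1α-EGFP is a self-inactivating (SIN) HIV-1-based lentiviral vector for mammalian expression, built on the PL-SIN backbone and intended as a control that expresses EGFP constitutively. It is propagated in E. coli as a high-copy plasmid through a ColE1/pUC-type origin and selected with ampicillin via the β-lactamase gene. The annotated sequence is about 7.6 kb, consistent with the recorded backbone and insert sizes. The plasmid backbone also carries remnants of cloning-vector elements (lac promoter/operator, lacZα, bom and rop fragments) and an SV40 origin.

The viral portion runs from a 5' LTR through the Ψ packaging signal with an adjoining gag fragment, the cPPT/CTS, which aids nuclear import of the reverse-transcribed genome, and the Rev response element, which allows Rev-dependent export of the full-length vector RNA. It ends in a shortened 3' LTR. The annotation tool labels both LTRs as truncated, and the shorter downstream copy fits the SIN design, in which a U3 deletion is copied to both ends of the provirus and silences LTR-driven transcription after integration. Short fragments of nef, vif and rev are residual HIV-1 sequence rather than functional genes. Between the RRE region and the 3' LTR, the strong, ubiquitous human EF-1α promoter drives the 720 bp EGFP coding sequence; no WPRE is annotated.

The depositor notes that virus production requires Tat to be supplied in trans, together with Gag/Pol, Rev and VSV-G envelope constructs. In the associated work on isolating human iPS cells with pluripotency-specific EOS lentiviral reporters, this vector serves as the constitutive control, and it can report transduction efficiency through green fluorescence.
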