Addgene plasmid #21320: PL-SIN-EF1α-EGFP
Purpose: Control Lentiviral vector with strong EF1a promoter, expresses EGFP
Depositing lab: James Ellis. Depositing organization: Hospital for Sick Children. Publication: Isolation of human iPS cells using EOS lentiviral vectors to select for pluripotency. Hotta A, Cheung AY, Farra N, Vijayaragavan K, Seguin CA, Draper JS, Pasceri P, Maksakova IA, Mager DL, Rossant J, Bhatia M, Ellis J. Nat Methods. 2009 May . 6(5):370-6. 10.1038/nmeth.1325 PubMed 19404254.
Backbone
  Vector backbone: PL-SIN lentiviral vector
  Backbone manufacturer: Buzina et al., PLoS Genetics, 2008
  Backbone size w/o insert (bp): 6881
  Vector type: Mammalian Expression, Lentiviral
Growth in bacteria
  Bacterial resistance: Ampicillin, 100 μg/mL
  Growth temperature: 37°C
  Growth strain: Stbl3
  Copy number: High Copy
Gene/Insert
  Gene/Insert name: Enhanced Green Fluorescence Protein (alt name: EGFP)
  Insert size (bp): 720
  Promoter: EF1α
  Cloning method: Unknown
  Sequencing primers: 5′ n/a; 3′ n/a
Terms and licenses: Academic/Nonprofit Terms; Industry Terms: Not Available to Industry
Depositor comments: EGFP driven by ubiquitous EF1α promoter. PL-SIN lentiviral vector (Buzina et al., PLoS Genetics, 2008) requires Tat cDNA for lentivirus production, as well as other packaging cDNAs (Gag/pol, Rev, and VSV-G).
How to cite: PL-SIN-EF1α-EGFP was a gift from James Ellis (Addgene plasmid # 21320 ; http://n2t.net/addgene:21320 ; RRID:Addgene_21320)
