>Addgene plasmid #21320 | PL-SIN-EF1α-EGFP | addgene partial sequence | sequence record 27006 | 21320 with EGFP-N
CNNGNGACGCTCCTCGCCCTTGCTCACCATGGCTAATTCCTCACGACACCTGAAATGGAAGAAAAAAACT
TTGAACCACTGTCTGAGGCTTGAGAATGAACCAAGATCCAAACTCAAAAAGGGCAAATTCCAAGGAGAAT
TACATCAAGTGCCAAGCTGGCCTAACTTCAGTCTCCACCCACTCAGTGTGGGGAAACTCCATCGCATAAA
ACCCCTCCCCCCAACCTAAAGACGACGTACTCCAAAAGCTCGAGAACTAATCGAGGTGCCTGGACGGCGC
CCGGTACTCCGTGGAGTCACATGAAGCGACGGCTGAGGACGGAAAGGCCCTTTTCCTTTGTGTGGGTGAC
TCACCCGCCCGCTCTCCCGAGCGCCGCGTCCTCCATTTTGAGCTCCCTGCAGCAGGGCCGGGAAGCGGCC
ATCTTTCCGCTCACGCAACTGGTGCCGACCGGGCCAGCCTTGCCGCCCAGGGCGGGGCGATACACGGCGG
CGCGAGGCCAGGCACCAGAGCAGGCCGGCCAGCTTGAGACTACCCCCGTCCGATTCTCGGTGGCCGCGCT
CGCAGGCCCCGCCTCGCCGAACATGTGCGCTGGGACGCACGGGCCCCGTCGCCGCCCGCGGCCCCAAAAA
CCGAAATACCAGTGTGCAGATCTTGGCCCGCATTTACAAGACTATCTTGCCAGAAAAAAANNCGTCGCAG
CANGTCATCAAAAATTTTAAATGGCTAGAGACTTATCGAAAGCAGCGAGACAGGCGCGAAGGTGCCACCA
GATTCACACGCNGNNGNCCCANNNCCCANGCCAAGNNCTCCAC
